>Addgene plasmid #74087 | BAS292 C terminal SF-GFP kanR | depositor partial sequence | sequence record 138272 | region shown in figure
GGTGCTGGATCTGGTTCATTAATTAACATGGTTTCTAAGGGTGAAGAACTTTTTACTGGTGTTGTTCCTA
TTCTTGTTGAACTTGATGGTGATGTTAACGGTCATAAGTTTTCTGTTCGTGGTGAAGGTGAAGGTGATGC
TACTAATGGTAAACTTACTCTTAAGTTTATTTGCACTACTGGTAAGTTGCCTGTTCCTTGGCCTACTTTA
GTTACTACTCTTACTTATGGTGTTCAATGCTTTTCTCGTTATCCTGATCATATGAAGCAACATGATTTTT
TTAAGTCTGCTATGCCTGAAGGTTATGTTCAAGAACGTACTATTTCTTTTAAGGATGATGGTACTTACAA
GACTCGTGCTGAAGTTAAGTTTGAAGGTGATACTCTTGTTAATCGTATTGAACTTAAGGGTATTGATTTT
AAAGAAGATGGTAATATTCTTGGTCATAAGCTTGAATACAACTTTAATTCTCATAACGTTTACATTACTG
CTGATAAGCAAAAGAACGGTATTAAGGCTAACTTTAAGATTCGTCATAATGTTGAAGATGGTTCTGTTCA
ACTTGCTGATCATTACCAACAAAACACTCCTATTGGTGATGGTCCTGTTCTTCTTCCTGATAACCATTAC
CTTTCTACTCAATCTGTTCTTTCTAAGGATCCTAACGAAAAGCGTGATCATATGGTTCTTTTGGAATTTG
TTACTGCTGCTGGTATTACTCTTGGTATGGATGAACTTTACAAGTAAAAAAAGACTAATGTAAAATTTTT
TTGGTTGGTTATTGAAAAAGTCGATGCCTTGTTTGCGTTTGTTTTCCTAGGCGTTTTATGTCAGAAGGCA
TTTAGAATTAGTATACAAGTACTCTTTGGTAAAATTTTATGTAGCGACTAAAATATTAACTATTATAGAT
AAACACCTTGGGAATAAAAAGTAATTTGCTATAGTAATTTATTAAACATGCTCCTACAACATTACCACAA
TCTTTTCTCTTGGATTGACATTGAATAAGAAAAGAGTGAATTTTTTTAGACTTGTAATGATAACTATGTA
CAAAGCCAATGAAAGATGTATGTAGATGAATGTAAAATACCATGTAGACAAACAAGATAAAACTTGGTTA
TAAACATTGGTGTTGGAACAGAATAAATTAGATGTCAAAAAGTTTCGTCAATATCACCGGATCCCCGGGT
TAATTAAGGCGCGCCAGATCTGTTTAGCTTGCCTCGTCCCCGCCGGGTCACCCGGCCAGCGACATGGAGG
CCCAGAATACCCTCCTTGACAGTCTTGACGTGCGCAGCTCAGGGGCATGATGTGACTGTCGCCCGTACAT
TTAGCCCATACATCCCCATGTATAATCATTTGCATCCATACATTTTGATGGCCGCACGGCGCGAAGCAAA
AATTACGGCTCCTCGCTGCAGACCTGCGAGCAGGGAAACGCTCCCCTCACAGACGCGTTGAATTGTCCCC
ACGCCGCGCCCCTGTAGAGAAATATAAAAGGTTAGGATTTGCCACTGAGGTTCTTCTTTCATATACTTCC
TTTTAAAATCTTGCTAGGATACAGTTCTCACATCACATCCGAACATAAACAACCATGGGTAAGGAAAAGA
CTCACGTTTCGAGGCCGCGATTAAATTCCAACATGGATGCTGATTTATATGGGTATAAATGGGCTCGCGA
TAATGTCGGGCAATCAGGTGCGACAATCTATCGATTGTATGGGAAGCCCGATGCGCCAGAGTTGTTTCTG
AAACATGGCAAAGGTAGCGTTGCCAATGATGTTACAGATGAGATGGTCAGACTAAACTGGCTGACGGAAT
TTATGCCTCTTCCGACCATCAAGCATTTTATCCGTACTCCTGATGATGCATGGTTACTCACCACTGCGAT
CCCCGGCAAAACAGCATTCCAGGTATTAGAAGAATATCCTGATTCAGGTGAAAATATTGTTGATGCGCTG
GCAGTGTTCCTGCGCCGGTTGCATTCGATTCCTGTTTGTAATTGTCCTTTTAACAGCGATCGCGTATTTC
GTCTCGCTCAGGCGCAATCACGAATGAATAACGGTTTGGTTGATGCGAGTGATTTTGATGACGAGCGTAA
TGGCTGGCCTGTTGAACAAGTCTGGAAAGAAATGCATAAGCTTTTGCCATTCTCACCGGATTCAGTCGTC
ACTCATGGTGATTTCTCACTTGATAACCTTATTTTTGACGAGGGGAAATTAATAGGTTGTATTGATGTTG
GACGAGTCGGAATCGCAGACCGATACCAGGATCTTGCCATCCTATGGAACTGCCTCGGTGAGTTTTCTCC
TTCATTACAGAAACGGCTTTTTCAAAAATATGGTATTGATAATCCTGATATGAATAAATTGCAGTTTCAT
TTGATGCTCGATGAGTTTTTCTAATCAGTACTGACAATAAAAAGATTCTTGTTTTCAAGAACTTGTCATT
TGTATAGTTTTTTTATATTGTAGTTGTTCTATTTTAATCAAATGTTAGCGTGATTTATATTTTTTTTCGC
CTCGACATCATCTGCCCAGATGCGAAGTTAAGTGCGCAGAAAGTAATATCATGCGTCAATCGTATGTGAA
TGCTGGTCGCTATACTGCTGTCGATTCGATACTAACGCCGCCATCCAGTTTAAAC
