>Addgene plasmid #74087 | BAS292 C terminal SF-GFP kanR | addgene partial sequence | sequence record 140880 | M13pUC-Fwd 5'-CCCAGTCACGACGTTGTAAAACG-3'
TGTAATACACTCACTATAGGGCGAATTGGAGCTCCACCGCGGTGGCGGCCGCTCTAGAGGTGCTGGATCT
GGTTCATTAATTAACATGGTTTCTAAGGGTGAAGAACTTTTTACTGGTGTTGTTCCTATTCTTGTTGAAC
TTGATGGTGATGTTAACGGTCATAAGTTTTCTGTTCGTGGTGAAGGTGAAGGTGATGCTACTAATGGTAA
ACTTACTCTTAAGTTTATTTGCACTACTGGTAAGTTGCCTGTTCCTTGGCCTACTTTAGTTACTACTCTT
ACTTATGGTGTTCAATGCTTTTCTCGTTATCCTGATCATATGAAGCAACATGATTTTTTTAAGTCTGCTA
TGCCTGAAGGTTATGTTCAAGAACGTACTATTTCTTTTAAGGATGATGGTACTTACAAGACTCGTGCTGA
AGTTAAGTTTGAAGGTGATACTCTTGTTAATCGTATTGAACTTAAGGGTATTGATTTTAAAGAAGATGGT
AATATTCTTGGTCATAAGCTTGAATACAACTTTAATTCTCATAACGTTTACATTACTGCTGATAAGCAAA
AGAACGGTATTAAGGCTAACTTTAAGATTCGTCATAATGTTGAAGATGGTTCTGTTCAACTTGCTGATCA
TTACCAACAAAACACTCCTATTGGTGATGGTCCTGTTCTCCTTCCTGATAACCATTACCTTTCTACTCAA
TCTGTTCTTTCTAAGGATCCTAACGAAAAGCGTGATCATATGGTTCTTTTGGAATTTGTTACTGCTGCTG
GTATTACTCTTGGTATGGATGAACTTTACAAGTAAAAAAAGACTAATGTAAAATTTTTTTGGTTGGTTAT
TGAAAAAGTCGATGCCTTGTTTGCGTTTGTTTTCCTAGGCGTTTTATGTCAGAAGGCATTTAGAATTAGT
ATACAAGTACTCTTTGGTAAAATTTTATGTAGCGACTAAAATATTAACTATTATAGATAAACACCTTGGG
AATAAAAA
