>Addgene plasmid #74087 | BAS292 C terminal SF-GFP kanR | addgene partial sequence | sequence record 140883 | M13pUC-Rev 5'-AGCGGATAACAATTTCACACAGG-3'
ATTACGCCAAGCTCGAAATTAACCCTCACTAAAGGGAACAAAAGCTGGTACCGGGCCCCCCCTCGAGGTC
GACGGTATCGATAAGCTTGATATGTTTAAACCAGTATAGCGACCAGCATTCACATACGATTGACGCATGA
TATTACTTTCTGCGCACTTAACTTCGCATCTGGGCAGATGATGTCGAGGCGAAAAAAAATATAAATCACG
CTAACATTTGATTAAAATAGAACAACTACAATATAAAAAAACTATACAAATGACAAGTTCTTGAAAACAA
GAATCTTTTTATTGTCAGTACTGATTAGAAAAACTCATCGAGCATCAAATGAAACTGCAATTTATTCATA
TCAGGATTATCAATACCATATTTTTGAAAAAGCCGTTTCTGTAATGAAGGAGAAAACTCACCGAGGCAGT
TCCATAGGATGGCAAGATCCTGGTATCGGTCTGCGATTCCGACTCGTCCAACATCAATACAACCTATTAA
TTTCCCCTCGTCAAAAATAAGGTTATCAAGTGAGAAATCACCATGAGTGACGACTGAATCCGGTGAGAAT
GGCAAAAGCTTATGCATTTCTTTCCAGACTTGTTCAACAGGCCAGCCATTACGCTCGTCATCAAAATCAC
TCGCATCAACCAAACCGTTATTCATTCGTGATTGCGCCTGAGCGAGACGAAATACGCGATCGCTGTTAAA
AGGACAATTACAAACAGGAATCGAATGCAACCGGCGCAGGAACACTGCCAGCGCATCAACAATATTTTCA
CCTGAATCAGGATATTCTTCTAATACCTGGAATGCTGTTTTGCCGGGGATCGCAGTGGTGAGTAACCATG
CATCATCAGGAGTACGGATAAAATGCTTGATGGTCGGAAGAGGCATAAATTCCGTCAGCCAGTTTAGTCT
GACCATCTCATCTGTAACATCATTGGCAACGCTACCTTTGCCATGTTTCAGAAACAACTCTGGCGCATCG
GGCTTCCCATACAATCGATAGATTGTCGCACCTGATTGCCCGACATTATCGCGAGCCCATTTATACCCAT
ATAAATCAGCATCCATGTTGGAATTTAATCGCGGCCTCGAAACGTGAGTCTTTT
