[The description below was written by a language model from this plasmid's Addgene catalogue record.]
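Description:
BAS292 C terminal SF-GFP kanR is a yeast tagging template plasmid built on the pRS316 backbone and intended for fusing a fluorescent protein to the C-terminus of proteins in the fission yeast Schizosaccharomyces pombe. It is propagated in E. coli as a high-copy plasmid under ampicillin selection. The marker for yeast is a kanR cassette that confers G418 resistance. The record gives a backbone size of about 4.9 kb without the insert. It provides no feature table, so the exact layout of the cassette, any linker between the target gene and the tag, the terminator following the tag, and the promoter driving the resistance marker are not stated. pRS316 normally carries budding-yeast URA3 and centromeric elements, but the record does not say whether these are retained here.

The payload is super-folder GFP (SF-GFP), a robustly folding GFP variant, with its coding sequence recoded to match S. pombe codon usage for better expression in that host. The plasmid is described as a "universal" C-terminal tagging plasmid. This suggests that the tag and the G418 marker are meant to be used together as a module for tagging any chosen gene at its 3' end, with G418 selecting for transformants and the fusion presumably expressed from the target gene's own promoter, although the record does not spell out the integration strategy. The associated publication concerns sensitive, quantitative three-colour protein imaging in fission yeast with spectrally diverse recoded fluorescent proteins whose in vivo maturation kinetics were measured, so this construct appears to serve as the green member of that set.
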