Addgene plasmid #74087: BAS292 C terminal SF-GFP kanR
Purpose: S.pombe recoded super-folder GFP in universal C-terminal tagging plasmid, G418 resistance
Depositing lab: Bassem Al-Sady. Depositing organization: University of California, San Francisco (UCSF). Publication: Sensitive and Quantitative Three-Color Protein Imaging in Fission Yeast Using Spectrally Diverse, Recoded Fluorescent Proteins with Experimentally-Characterized In Vivo Maturation Kinetics. Al-Sady B, Greenstein RA, El-Samad HJ, Braun S, Madhani HD. PLoS One. 2016 Aug 1;11(8):e0159292. doi: 10.1371/journal.pone.0159292. eCollection 2016. PONE-D-16-08423 PubMed 27479698.
Backbone
  Vector backbone: pRS316
  Backbone size w/o insert (bp): 4890
  Selectable markers: G418
Growth in bacteria
  Bacterial resistance: Ampicillin, 100 μg/mL
  Growth temperature: 37°C
  Growth strain: DH5alpha
  Copy number: High Copy
Gene/Insert
  Gene/Insert name: SF-GFP recoded for S.pombe
  Species: S. pombe (fission yeast)
Terms and licenses: Academic/Nonprofit Terms; Industry Terms: Not Available to Industry
How to cite: BAS292 C terminal SF-GFP kanR was a gift from Bassem Al-Sady (Addgene plasmid # 74087 ; http://n2t.net/addgene:74087 ; RRID:Addgene_74087)
